Addgene plasmid #174303: pDGO186N-KS3
Purpose: Replicating plasmid with sgRNA cassette containing a killing spacer #3 targeting the wild type polC gene.
Depositing lab: Lee Lynd. Depositing organization: Dartmouth College and Medical School. Publication: A Single Nucleotide Change in the polC DNA Polymerase III in Clostridium thermocellum Is Sufficient To Create a Hypermutator Phenotype. Lanahan A, Zakowicz K, Tian L, Olson DG, Lynd LR. Appl Environ Microbiol. 2022 Jan 11;88(1):e0153121. doi: 10.1128/AEM.01531-21. Epub 2021 Oct 20. PubMed 35015978.
Backbone
  Vector backbone: pDGO143
  Backbone size w/o insert (bp): 3587
  Total vector size (bp): 4423
  Vector type: Bacterial Expression
Growth in bacteria
  Bacterial resistance: Kanamycin, 50 μg/mL
  Growth temperature: 37°C
  Growth strain: DH5alpha
  Copy number: Low Copy
Gene/Insert
  Gene/Insert name: spacer expression cassette
  gRNA/shRNA sequence: AGAATCGCACGGTAAAGCTCTCCCGCTTCACACGCAC
  Species: Clostridium Thermocellum
  Cloning method: Gibson Cloning
  Sequencing primers: 5′ ACCTTGATGACACAGAAGAAGGCGATTTGA; 3′ TTGATATGCCTCCTAAATTTTTATCTAAAG
Terms and licenses: Academic/Nonprofit Terms; Industry Terms: Not Available to Industry
How to cite: pDGO186N-KS3 was a gift from Lee Lynd (Addgene plasmid # 174303 ; http://n2t.net/addgene:174303 ; RRID:Addgene_174303)
