[The description below was written by a language model from this plasmid's Addgene catalogue record and pLannotate feature annotations shown in this document.]
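Description:
pDGO186N-KS3 is a 4,423 bp replicating E. coli/Gram-positive shuttle plasmid built on the pDGO143 backbone and catalogued as a bacterial expression vector. It was made for CRISPR-based work in Clostridium thermocellum. For propagation in E. coli it carries a ColE1/pUC-type origin, although the catalogue entry lists it as low copy. A repB replication gene, annotated as related to that of the Enterococcus faecalis plasmid pAMα1, sits next to a short fragment of a pre/mob gene and presumably supports replication in the Gram-positive host. Selection relies on knt, a kanamycin nucleotidyltransferase of Staphylococcus aureus origin, which matches the kanamycin resistance listed in the record. The remaining annotations are pUC-derived remnants: a lac promoter with operator and CAP binding site, a pUC18/19 multiple cloning site, and small lacI and β-lactamase fragments that are too short to be functional.

The payload is a spacer expression cassette inserted by Gibson assembly. The feature table shows two 30 nt CRISPR direct repeats separated by a gap of 37 nt, the same length as the recorded spacer. This gives a repeat–spacer–repeat mini-array rather than a single-guide scaffold. No Cas gene is annotated on the plasmid, so the nuclease must be provided from elsewhere, and the promoter driving the array is not identified in the record. The spacer, designated killing spacer #3, targets the wild-type polC gene, which encodes the DNA polymerase III catalytic subunit. Cells that keep the wild-type allele should therefore be cleaved and counter-selected, while cells carrying an edited polC escape. The associated publication used this system to show that a single nucleotide change in polC is enough to produce a hypermutator phenotype in C. thermocellum.
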