Features (pLannotate 1.2.2; 14 found; start..end, strand, type, name):
     35..51      -  protein_bind   lac operator: The lac repressor binds to the lac operator to inhibit transcription in E. coli. This inhibition can be relieved by adding lactose or isopropyl-β-D-thiogalactopyranoside (IPTG). lac repressor encoded by lacI
    309..338     +  ncRNA          CRISPR-DR2: Accession: RF01315 - CRISPR RNA direct repeat element
    376..405     +  ncRNA          CRISPR-DR2: Accession: RF01315 - CRISPR RNA direct repeat element
    718..1722    -  CDS            repB: RepB replication protein; repB; from Enterococcus faecalis plasmid pAMα1 AAN03827.1 22652809.0
   2058..2177    -  CDS            pre (fragment): PRE_STRAG - Also known as mob. Experimental evidence at protein level: Swiss-Prot protein existence level 1. The interaction of the RSA site and the PRE protein may not only serves a function in plasmid maintenance, but may also contributes to the distribution of small antibiotic resistance plasmids among Gram- positive bacteria. From Streptococcus agalactiae.
   2178..2231    -  CDS            lacI (fragment): lac repressor; lacI; The lac repressor binds to the lac operator to inhibit transcription in E. coli. This inhibition can be relieved by adding lactose or isopropyl-β-D-thiogalactopyranoside (IPTG).
   2414..3002    -  rep_origin     ori: high-copy-number ColE1/pMB1/pBR322/pUC origin of replication
   3174..3216    -  CDS            bla(M) (fragment): β-lactamase lacking the signal sequence; bla(M); allows cytosolic expression of β-lactamase
   3217..3272    +  misc_feature   MCS: pUC18/19 multiple cloning site
   3309..3325    -  protein_bind   lac operator: The lac repressor binds to the lac operator to inhibit transcription in E. coli. This inhibition can be relieved by adding lactose or isopropyl-β-D-thiogalactopyranoside (IPTG). lac repressor encoded by lacI
   3333..3363    -  promoter       lac promoter: promoter for the E. coli lac operon
   3378..3399    -  protein_bind   CAP binding site: CAP binding activates transcription in the presence of cAMP. E. coli catabolite activator protein
   3412..3451    -  CDS            lacI (fragment): lac repressor; lacI; The lac repressor binds to the lac operator to inhibit transcription in E. coli. This inhibition can be relieved by adding lactose or isopropyl-β-D-thiogalactopyranoside (IPTG).
   3532..4287    -  CDS            knt: KANU_STAAU - Also known as kan. Experimental evidence at protein level: Swiss-Prot protein existence level 1. Inactivates the antibiotic kanamycin by catalyzing the transfer of a nucleotidyl group from nucleoside triphosphates such as ATP to the 4'-hydroxyl group of the aminoglycoside. From Staphylococcus aureus.
>Addgene plasmid #174303 | pDGO186N-KS3 | addgene full sequence | sequence record 360126 | Addgene NGS Result
CGTAATCATGGTCATAGCTGTTTCCTGTGTGAAATTGTTATCCGCTCACAATTCCACACAACATACGAGA
TTTCGTCTCCCTTTCTGTCTCCCTATTTGAAATTGTTGCCGGGGAAGCGGGGAGACTTCGCTTGTCAGCC
AGTTTGCAAGGCTGGCCTATCCCCGGCAAAAATTTTATTCTTCCTATTGCGTTTTTACGCTTCAGGCGAA
TATAAAGCCTTAACCTTATTATACAGTCCTATTCATTTTCGCTTAAGGCTTTATACTATAAAACCATATA
TAACATTAGGAACTTGGAGTAGCCAGAAAGTTTCAATTCCTCATAGGTACGATACAAACGTGCGTGTGAA
GCGGGAGAGCTTTACCGTGCGATTCTGTTTCAATTCCTCATAGGTACGATACAAACAGTTTTTTTCCCCC
TTTAATGATAATTAAGATATTGCTTATACAATAAATTATATTATAAATTAATCTAAAAAAAAACAACATG
AAATAATTACTATTTTTAGTGAAAATATTACGTTACAACTCAAATTGCGCCGTTTTGCTTATCCTACGTC
AGTTTTTTAGCTTATTGTATTAATTTTACCGGGAGGCAAAATATACCGCTGCCTGAAACATTTATAGCCA
ATACAGTTATCTTGCCTGTTTCGTCGGCTGCAAAATGCATTATTTGACGGGAATTGCAACGTGGTCGGCA
TATTAAGGATCCTTGAACTACTCTTTAATAAAATAATTTTTCCGTTCCCAATTCCACATTGCAATAATAG
AAAATCCATCTTCATCGGCTTTTTCGTCATCATCTGTATGAATCAAATCGCCTTCTTCTGTGTCATCAAG
GTTTAATTTTTTATGTATTTCTTTTAACAAACCACCATAGGAGATTAACCTTTTACGGTGTAAACCTTCC
TCCAAATCAGACAAACGTTTCAAATTCTTTTCTTCATCATCGGTCATAAAATCCGTATCCTTTACAGGAT
ATTTTGCAGTTTCGTCAATTGCCGATTGTATATCCGATTTATATTTATTTTTCGGTCGAATCATTTGAAC
TTTTACATTTGGATCATAGTCTAATTTCATTGCCTTTTTCCAAAATTGAATCCATTGTTTTTGATTCACG
TAGTTTTCTGTATTCTTAAAATAAGTTGGTTCCACACATACCAATACATGCATGTGCTGATTATAAGAAT
TATCTTTATTATTTATTGTCACTTCCGTTGCACGCATAAAACCAACAAGATTTTTATTAATTTTTTTATA
TTGCATCATTCGGCGAAATCCTTGAGCCATATCTGACAAACTCTTATTTAATTCTTCGCCATCATAAACA
TTTTTAACTGTTAATGTGAGAAACAACCAACGAACTGTTGGCTTTTGTTTAATAACTTCAGCAACAACCT
TTTGTGACTGAATGCCATGTTTCATTGCTCTCCTCCAGTTGCACATTGGACAAAGCCTGGATTTACAAAA
CCACACTCGATACAACTTTCTTTCGCCTGTTTCACGATTTTGTTTATACTCTAATATTTCAGCACAATCT
TTTACTCTTTCAGCCTTTTTAAATTCAAGAATATGCAGAAGTTCAAAGTAATCAACATTAGCGATTTTCT
TTTCTCTCCATGGTCTCACTTTTCCACTTTTTGTCTTGTCCACTAAAACCCTTGATTTTTCATCTGAATA
AATGCTACTATTAGGACACATAATATTAAAAGAAACCCCCATCTATTTAGTTATTTGTTTGGTCACTTAT
AACTTTAACAGATGGGGTTTTTCTGTGCAACCAATTTTAAGGGTTTTCAATACTTTAAAACACATACATA
CCAACACTTCAACGCACCTTTCAGCAACTAAAATAAAAATGACGTTATTTCTATATGTATCAAGAATAGA
AAGAACTCGTTTTTCGCTACGCTCAAAACGCAAAAAAAGCACTCATTCGAGTGCTTTTTCTTATCGCTCC
AAATCATGCGATTTTTTCCTCTTTGCTTTTCTTTGCTCACGAAGTTCTCGATCACGCTGCAAAACATCTT
GAAGCGAAAAAGTATTCTTCTTTTCTTCCGATCGCTCATGCTGACGCACGAAAAGCCCTCTAGGCGCATA
GGAACAACTCCTAAATGCATGTGAGGGGTTTTCTCGTCCATGTGAACAGTCGCATACGCAATATTTTGTT
TCCCATACTGCATTAATGAATCGGCCAACGCGCGGGGAGAGGCGGTTTGCGTATTGGGCGCTCTTCCGCT
TCCTCGCTCACTGACTCGCTGCGCTCGGTCGTTCGGCTGCGGCGAGCGGTATCAGCTCACTCAAAGGCGG
TAATACGGTTATCCACAGAATCAGGGGATAACGCAGGAAAGAACATGTGAGCAAAAGGCCAGCAAAAGGC
CAGGAACCGTAAAAAGGCCGCGTTGCTGGCGTTTTTCCATAGGCTCCGCCCCCCTGACGAGCATCACAAA
AATCGACGCTCAAGTCAGAGGTGGCGAAACCCGACAGGACTATAAAGATACCAGGCGTTTCCCCCTGGAA
GCTCCCTCGTGCGCTCTCCTGTTCCGACCCTGCCGCTTACCGGATACCTGTCCGCCTTTCTCCCTTCGGG
AAGCGTGGCGCTTTCTCATAGCTCACGCTGTAGGTATCTCAGTTCGGTGTAGGTCGTTCGCTCCAAGCTG
GGCTGTGTGCACGAACCCCCCGTTCAGCCCGACCGCTGCGCCTTATCCGGTAACTATCGTCTTGAGTCCA
ACCCGGTAAGACACGACTTATCGCCACTGGCAGCAGCCACTGGTAACAGGATTAGCAGAGCGAGGTATGT
AGGCGGTGCTACAGAGTTCTTGAAGTGGTGGCCTAACTACGGCTACACTAGAAGAACAGTATTTGGTATC
TGCGCTCTGCTGAAGCCAGTTACCTTCGGAAAAAGAGTTGGTAGCTCTTGATCCGGCAAACAAACCACCG
CTGGTAGCGGTGGTTTTTTTGTTTGCAAGCAGCAGATTACGCGCAGAAAAAAAGGATCTCAAGAAGATCC
TTTGATCTTTTCTACGGGGTCTGACGCTCAGTGGAACGAAAACTCACGTTAAGGGATTTTGGTCATGAGA
TTATCAAAAAGGATCTTCACCTAGATCCTTTTAAATTAAAAATGAAGTTTTAAATCAATCTAAAGTATAT
ATGAGTAAACTTGGTCTGACAGTTACCAATGCTTAATCAGTGAGGCACCTATCTCAGCGATCTGTCAATT
CGAGCTCGGTACCCGGGGATCCTCTAGAGTCGACCTGCAGGCATGCAAGCTTGGCGTAATCATGGTCATA
GCTGTTTCCTGTGTGAAATTGTTATCCGCTCACAATTCCACACAACATACGAGCCGGAAGCATAAAGTGT
AAAGCCTGGGGTGCCTAATGAGTGAGCTAACTCACATTAATTGCGTTGCGCTCACTGCCCGCTTTCCAGT
CGGGAAACCTGTCGTGCCAGCCCTTCAAACTTCCCAAAGGCGAGCCCTAGTGACATTAGAAAACCGACTG
TAAAAAGTACAGTCGGCATTATCTCATATCAAAATGGTATGCGTTTTGACACATCCACTATATATCCGTG
TCGTTCTGTCCACTCCTGAATCCCATTCCAGAAATTCTCTAGCGATTCCAGAAGTTTCTCAGAGTCGGAA
AGTTGACCAGACATTACGAACTGGCACAGATGGTCATAACCTGAAGGAAGATCTGATTGCTTAACTGCTT
CAGTTAAGACCGAAGCGTTCGTCGTATAACAGATGCGATGATGCAGACCAATCAACATGGCACCTGCCAT
TGCTACCTGTACAGTCAAGGATGGTAGAAATGTTGTCGGTCCTTGCACACGAATATTACGCCATTTGCCT
GCATATTCAAACAGCTCTTCTACGATAAGGGCACAAATCGCATCGTGGAACGTTTGGGCTTCTACCGATT
TAGCAGTTTGATACACTTTCTCTAAGTATCCACCTGAATCATAAATCGGCAAAATAGAGAAAAATTGACC
ATGTGTAAGCGGCCAATCTGATTCCACCTGAGATGCATAATCTAGTAGAATCTCTTCGCTATCAAAATTC
ACTTCCACCTTCCACTCACCGGTTGTCCATTCATGGCTGAACTCTGCTTCCTCTGTTGACATGACACACA
TCATCTCAATATCCGAATAGGGCCCATCAGTCTGACGACCAAGAGAGCCATAAACACCAATAGCCTTAAC
ATCATCCCCATATTTATCCAATATTCGTTCCTTAATTTCATGAACAATCTTCATTCTTTCTTCTCTAGTC
ATTATTATTGGTCCATTCACCATTTGATATGCCTCCTAAATTTTTATCTAAAGTGAATTTAGGAGGCTTA
CTTGTCTGCTTTCTTCATTAGAATCAATCCTTTTTTAAAAGTCAATCCCGTTTGTAAAGTTAAACAAAAT
TATTTCTATTAGG
